Addgene plasmid #61857: MLM3636-Prnp-CDS-Pos
Purpose: Expresses a gRNA plasmid targeting the prion gene's exon 3, positive strand
Depositing lab: Gerold Schmitt-Ulms. Depositing organization: University of Toronto. Publication: CRISPR-Cas9-Based Knockout of the Prion Protein and Its Effect on the Proteome. Mehrabian M, Brethour D, MacIsaac S, Kim JK, Gunawardana CG, Wang H, Schmitt-Ulms G. PLoS One. 2014 Dec 9;9(12):e114594. doi: 10.1371/journal.pone.0114594. eCollection 2014. PONE-D-14-36316 PubMed 25490046.
Backbone
  Vector backbone: MLM3636
  Backbone manufacturer: Joung lab MLM3636
  Backbone size w/o insert (bp): 2278
  Vector type: Mammalian Expression, CRISPR
Growth in bacteria
  Bacterial resistance: Ampicillin, 100 μg/mL
  Growth temperature: 37°C
  Growth strain: DH5alpha
  Copy number: Unknown
Gene/Insert
  Gene/Insert name: PrP guiding sequence (alt name: PrPC)
  gRNA/shRNA sequence: GGTGGAACACCGGTGGAAGC
  Species: M. musculus (mouse)
  Entrez Gene: Prnp (a.k.a. CD230, PrP, PrP<C>, PrPC, PrPSc, Prn-i, Prn-p, Sinc, prP27-30, prP33-35C)
  Promoter: hU6 promoter
  Cloning method: Restriction Enzyme; 5′ cloning site BsmBI (destroyed during cloning); 3′ cloning site BsmBI (destroyed during cloning)
  Sequencing primers: 5′ OS280 (5’-CAGGGTTATTGTCTCATGAGCGG-3’)
Resource information
  A portion of this plasmid was derived from a plasmid made by: The original plasmid was purchased from Addgene: MLM3636.
Terms and licenses: Academic/Nonprofit Terms; Industry Terms: Not Available to Industry
How to cite: MLM3636-Prnp-CDS-Pos was a gift from Gerold Schmitt-Ulms (Addgene plasmid # 61857 ; http://n2t.net/addgene:61857 ; RRID:Addgene_61857)
