[The description below was written by a language model from this plasmid's Addgene catalogue record.]
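Description:
MLM3636-Prnp-CDS-Pos is a small mammalian-expression CRISPR plasmid that produces a single guide RNA directed against the mouse prion protein gene, Prnp. It is built on the MLM3636 guide RNA expression backbone (about 2.3 kb without insert), which is propagated in E. coli under ampicillin selection. The record gives no feature table, so the origin of replication and other backbone elements are not documented here, and the copy number is listed as unknown. No mammalian selection marker or reporter is mentioned.

The payload is a 20-nucleotide targeting sequence matching the positive strand of Prnp exon 3, the coding-sequence region of the gene, as the construct name indicates. It was inserted between two BsmBI sites, both of which were destroyed during cloning. This is typical of type IIS cloning, in which annealed oligonucleotides replace the stuffer and leave no restriction site scar. Transcription is driven by the human U6 promoter, an RNA polymerase III promoter commonly used for small RNAs because it yields transcripts with defined ends. In a backbone of this type the spacer is expected to be expressed fused to the guide RNA scaffold that recruits Cas9.

The plasmid does not itself encode a nuclease according to the record, so it would need to be co-delivered with a separate Cas9 expression construct. Its stated purpose and associated work point to CRISPR-Cas9 knockout of the prion protein in mouse cells, allowing the effects of PrP loss to be studied, for example at the proteome level. The "Pos" designation suggests it may be one of a set of guides targeting different strands or positions, though the record does not describe companion constructs.
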