>Addgene plasmid #61857 | MLM3636-Prnp-CDS-Pos | depositor partial sequence | sequence record 101226 | Primer OS280 was used to sequence the plasmid such that it includes the cloning site.
TNCATATTTTGAATGTATTTAGTAAAAATAAACAAATAGGGGTTCCGCGCACATTTCCCCGAAAAGTGCC
ACCTGACGTCGCTAGCTGTACAAAAAAGCAGGCTTTAAAGGAACCAATTCAGTCGACTGGATCCGGTACC
AAGGTCGGGCAGGAAGAGGGCCTATTTCCCATGATTCCTTCATATTTGCATATACGATACAAGGCTGTTA
GAGAGATAATTAGAATTAATTTGACTGTAAACACAAAGATATTAGTACAAAATACGTGACGTAGAAAGTA
ATAATTTCTTGGGTAGTTTGCAGTTTTAAAATTATGTTTTAAAATGGACTATCATATGCTTACCGTAACT
TGAAAGTATTTCGATTTCTTGGCTTTATATATCTTGTGGAAAGGACGAAACACCGGTGGAACACCGGTGG
AAGCGTTTTANAGCTAGAAATAGCAAGTTAAAATAAGGCTAGTCCGTTATCAACTTGAAAAAGTGGCACC
GAGTCNGTGCTTTTTTNAANCTTGGGCCGNTCGAGGTACCTCTCTACATATGACATGTGNGCAAAAGGCC
NCAAAAGGCNANNANCCG
