>Addgene plasmid #61857 | MLM3636-Prnp-CDS-Pos | addgene partial sequence | sequence record 102786 | hU6-F 5'-GAGGGCCTATTTCCCATGATT-3'
AGAATTAATTTGACTGTAAACACAAAGATATTAGTACAAAATACGTGACGTAGAAAGTAATAATTTCTTG
GGTAGTTTGCAGTTTTAAAATTATGTTTTAAAATGGACTATCATATGCTTACCGTAACTTGAAAGTATTT
CGATTTCTTGGCTTTATATATCTTGTGGAAAGGACGAAACACCGGTGGAACACCGGTGGAAGCGTTTTAG
AGCTAGAAATAGCAAGTTAAAATAAGGCTAGTCCGTTATCAACTTGAAAAAGTGGCACCGAGTCGGTGCT
TTTTTTAAGCTTGGGCCGCTCGAGGTACCTCTCTACATATGACATGTGAGCAAAAGGCCAGCAAAAGGCC
AGGAACCGTAAAAAGGCCGCGTTGCTGGCGTTTTTCCATAGGCTCCGCCCCCCTGACGAGCATCACAAAA
ATCGACGCTCAAGTCAGAGGTGGCGAAACCCGACAGGACTATAAAGATACCAGGCGTTTCCCCCTGGAAG
CTCCCTCGTGCGCTCTCCTGTTCCGACCCTGCCGCTTACCGGATACCTGTCCGCCTTTCTCCCTTCGGGA
AGCGTGGCGCTTTCTCATAGCTCACGCTGTAGGTATCTCAGTTCGGTGTAGGTCGTTCGCTCCAAGCTGG
GCTGTGTGCACGAACCCCCCGTTCAGCCCGACCGCTGCGCCTTATCCGGTAACTATCGTCTTGAGTCCAA
CCCGGTAAGACACGACTTATCGCCACTGGCAGCAGCCACTGGTAACAGGATTAGCAGAGCGA
