>Addgene plasmid #61857 | MLM3636-Prnp-CDS-Pos | addgene partial sequence | sequence record 102787 | StrepPyoCas9-5UTR-F 5'-CGGTGCCACTTTTTCAAGTTG-3'
CGCTTCCACCGGTGTTCCACCGGTGTTTCGTCCTTTCCACAAGATATATAAAGCCAAGAAATCGAAATAC
TTTCAAGTTACGGTAAGCATATGATAGTCCATTTTAAAACATAATTTTAAAACTGCAAACTACCCAAGAA
ATTATTACTTTCTACGTCACGTATTTTGTACTAATATCTTTGTGTTTACAGTCAAATTAATTCTAATTAT
CTCTCTAACAGCCTTGTATCGTATATGCAAATATGAAGGAATCATGGGAAATAGGCCCTCTTCCTGCCCG
ACCTTGGTACCGGATCCAGTCGACTGAATTGGTTCCTTTAAAGCCTGCTTTTTTGTACAGCTAGCGACGT
CAGGTGGCACTTTTCGGGGAAATGTGCGCGGAACCCCTATTTGTTTATTTTTCTAAATACATTCAAATAT
GTATCCGCTCATGAGACAATAACCCTGATAAATGCTTCAATAATATTGAAAAAGGAAGAGTATGAGTATT
CAACATTTCCGTGTCGCCCTTATTCCCTTTTTTGCGGCATTTTGCCTTCCTGTTTTTGCTCACCCAGAAA
CGCTGGTGAAAGTAAAAGATGCTGAAGATCAGTTGGGTGCACGAGTGGGTTACATCGAACTGGATCTCAA
CAGCGGTAAGATCCTTGAGAGTTTTCGCCCCGAAGAACGTTTTCCAATGATGAGCACTTTTAAAGTTCTG
CTATGTGGCGCGGTATTATCCCGTATTGACGCCGGGCAAGAGCAACTC
